>Addgene plasmid #107268 | pSmartBAC-S | addgene full sequence | sequence record 273431 | Addgene NGS Result
CCCCCCCCCTTCCGGGGACACCCCCCTATCCGTCGACACCCCCCTACCTACTCACGTGAGTAGGCTGGGC
GCGGCAGCGCTAGAAGCGACCGCCCGTCATGAAGTGGGCAGTGAGCCAACCCATGAAGGCCAGTAGCGCA
AAGCGTCGAGCACGCACCCAACCCGAAGGCTTGCCTGTACTGCCGCTTTGCGTGGCGAACCATGACCAGA
CGTGTTCGCTCAGCGTGTCGCCCGGCTTCTTATTGAAGAGCGCTCGACCCTCAATGACGCCGAACGCGGC
AAGCCATGCGAGCCAAGCGATTGTGTATCCGCTCATTGAGCCCCCCGACGGATTCGAACCGCCGACCCCC
TGATTACGAAACAGGCGCTCTAACCGAACTGAGCTAGGGAGGCAACGCCGGTCGCTCAACCCTGGGAGAG
ATCAGGGGAGTGACCGGCCTGAGTGGGTAGCGCTCGACGCCGTTCCTTAGCGGTGCTTGATGCGTGGCGC
GTAAACCCCTCTACCTATATGAAGGTTGTCGGCAACCTGATTCGGGGTCACAGCGAAGGGCGCCCGGGTG
ACGCTGTGATGAAGTGGCGTGAAGTCTGGATTACCCAATGAGAAGTCATTAGGAATGTGTGTTTCGAGTC
ATTCCGTCACAGCATCACTTCCCCCAGGTCAACGGCTCGCCCCGCTGTGCTGTGGTGACGGAGTCACTGT
TACTTAGGCTAACTAACTAAACCGAGACAAGAGAAATGGGCCGACCGGGGGACCGGCCGACCCTTCCCGC
TGCCCCAGGAAGCCCGCTGTGCGCCCGTCTCAGCGCCTAACAGGCTTCCCGGGTGTCTCGCTACGCCGCT
ACGTCTTCCGTGCCGTCCTGGGCGTCGTCTTCGTCGTCGTCGGTCGGCGGCTTCGCCCACGTGATCGAAG
CGCGCTTCTCGATGGGCGTTCCCTGCCCCCTGCCCGTAGTCGACTTCGTGACAACGATCTTGTCTACGAA
GAGCCCGACGAACACGCGCTTGTCGTCTACTGACGCGCGCCCCCACCACGACTTAGGGCCGGTCGGGTCA
GCGTCGGCGTCTTCGGGGAACCATTGGTCAAGGGGAAGCTTCGGGGCTTCGGCGGCTTCAAGTTCGGCAA
GCCGCTCTTCCGCCCCTTGCTGCCGGAGCGTCAGCGCTGCCTGTTGCTTCCGGAAGTGCTTCCTGCCAAC
GGGTCCGTCGTACGCGCCTGCCGCGCGGTCTTCGTACAGCTCTTCAAGGGCGTTCAGGGCGTCGGCGCGC
TCCGCAACAAGGTTCGCCCGTTCGCCGCTCTTCTCAGGCGCCTCAGTGAGCTTGCCGAAGCGTCGGGCGG
CTTCCCACAGAAGCGCCAACGTCTCTTCGTCGCCTTCGGCGTGCCTGATCTTGTTGAAGATGCGTTCCGC
AACGAACTTGTCGAGTGCCGCCATGCTGACGTTGCACGTGCCTTCGTGCTGCCCAGGTGCGGACGGGTCG
ACCACCTTCCGGCGACGGCAGCGGTAAGAGTCCTTGATCGATTCTTCCCCGCGCTTCGAAGTCATGACGG
CGCCACACTCGCAGTACAGCTTGTCCATGGCGGACAGAATGGCTTGCCCCCGGGAAAGCCCCTTGCCGCG
CCCCCTGCCGTCCAACCACGCCTGAAGCTCATACCACTCAGCGGGCTCGATGATCGGTCCGCAATCAAGC
TCGACCGGCCGGAGCGTGATCGGGTCGCGCTGAATGCGGTAACCCTCAATCTTCGTGGTCGGCGTGCCGT
CCGGCTTCTTCTTGTAGATCACCTCAGCGGCGAAGCCCGCAATACGCGGGTCCCGAAGGATTCGCATAAC
GGTTGCCGGGTCCCAGGCGCTTGAAGCGGTCTTCTTCCCAATCGTCTCGCCCCGGGTCGGCACGGCGTCA
GCGTCCATGCGCTTACAAAGCCCCGTGATGCTGCCCGGGTGAATGGCGGCTTGACTGCCCGGCTTGAAGG
GAAGGTGTTTGTGCGTCTTGATCTCACGCCACCACCACCGGATTACGTCGGGCTCGAACTCGAAGGGTCC
GGTAAGGGGAGTGGTCGAGTGCGCAAGCTTGTTGATGACGACATTGACCATTCGGCCGTTGCGCGTGATC
TCCTTCGTCTCCGAAACAAGCTCGAAGCCGTAAGGCGCCTTCCCGCCGACGTACCCGCCCAATTCGCGCT
GAAGGTTCTTCGTGTCGAGAATCTTCGCCGACTTCAGCGAAGATTCTTTGTGCGACGCGTCGAGCCGCAT
AATCAGGTGAATCAGGTCCATGACGTTTCCCTGCCGGAAGACGCCTTCCTGAGTGGAAACAATCGTCACG
CCCAGGGCGAGCAATTCCGAGACAATCGGAATCGCGTCCATGACCTTCAGGCGCGAGAAGCGCGACACGT
CATAGACAATGATCATGTTGAGCCGCCCGGCGCGGCATTCGTTCAGGATGCGTTCGAACTCCGGGCGCTC
CGCCGTCCCGAACGCCGACGTGCCCGGCGCTTCGCTGAAATGCCCGACGAACCTGAACCGGCCCCCGTCG
CGCTCGACTTCGCGCTGAAGGTCGGCCGCCTTGTCTTCGTTGGCGCTACGCTGTGTCGCTGGGCTTGCTG
CGCTCGAATTCTCGCGCTCGCGCGACTGACGGTCGTAAGCACCCGCGTACGTGTCCACCCCGGTCACAAC
CCCTTGTGTCATGTCGGCGACCCTACGCCCCCAACTGAGAGAACTCAAAGGTTACCCCAGTTGGGGCACT
ACTCCCGAAAACCGCTTCTGACCTGGGAAAACGTGAAGCCCCGGGGCATCCGCTGAGGGTTGCCGCCGGG
GCTTCGGTGTGTCCGTCAGTACGGGCCATAGAGGGGCGTCGTGTAACCCACCCAGGGCGATTGCTCCGGC
ACGGGGAAGCCGCGCCACGCCTTCGGGACGTCGCGGTGAGTTCAGGCTTTTTCATATCTCATTGCCCCCG
GACGAGCGTCTGCTCCGCCATTCGCCGTCCGCCGTGCCAATCGGATCAGCCGTCCAAATGCGGGATTTTC
GTTAGTCGGAGGCCAAACGGCATTGAGCGTCAGCATATCATCAGCGAGCTGAAGAAAGACAATCCCCGAT
CCGCTCCACGTGTTGCCCCAGCAATCAGCGCGACCTTGCCCCTCCAACGTCATCTCGTTCTCCGCTCATG
AGCTCAGCCACTGGCGAGCGGCATCGCATTCTTCGCATCCCGCCTCTGGCGGATGCAGGAAGATCAACGG
ATCTCGGCCCAGTTGACCCAGGGCTGTCGCCACAATGTCGCGGGAGCGGATCAACCGAGCAAAGGCATGA
CCGACTGGACCTTCCTTCTGAAGGCTCTTCTCCTTGAGCCACCTGTCCGCCAAGGCAAAGCGCTCACAGC
AGTGGTCATTCTCGAGATAATCGACGCGTACCAACTTGCCATCCTGAAGAATGGTGCAGTGTCTCGGCAC
CCCATAGGGAACCTTTGCCATCAACTCGGCAAGATGCAGCGTCGTGTTGGCATCGTGTCCCACGCCGAGG
AGAAGTACCTGCCCATCGAGTTCATGGACACGGGCGACCGGGCTTGCAGGCGAGTGAGGTGGCAGGGGCA
ATGGATCAGAGATGATCTGCTCTGCCTGTGGCCCCGCTGCCGCAAAGGCAAATGGATGGGCGCTGCGCTT
TACATTTGGCAGGCGCCAGAATGTGTCAGAGACAACTCCAAGGTCCGGTGTAACGGGCGACGTGGCAGGA
TCGAACGGCTCGTCGTCCAGACCTGACCACGAGGGCATGACGAGCGTCCCTCCCGGACCCAGCGCAGCAC
GCAGGGCCTCGATCAGTCCAAGTGGCCCATCTTCGAGGGGCCGGACGCTACGGAAGGAGCTGTGGACCAG
CAGCACACCGCCGGGGGTAACCCCAAGGTTGAGAAGCTGACCGATGAGCTCGGCTTTTCGCCATTCGTAT
TGCACGACATTGCACTCCACCGCTGATGACATCAGTCGATCATAGCACGATCAACGGCACTGTTGCAAAT
AGTCGGTGGTGATAAACTTATCATCCCCTTTTGCTGATGGAGCTGCACATGAACCCATTCAAAGGCCGGC
ATTTTCAGCGTGACATCATTCTGTGGGCCGTACGCTGGTACTGCAAATACGGCATCAGTTACCGTGAGCT
GCAGGTCGACGGATCTTTTCCGCTGCATAACCCTGCTTCGGGGTCATTATAGCGATTTTTTCGGTATATC
CATCCTTTTTCGCACGATATACAGGATTTTGCCAAAGGGTTCGTGTAGACTTTCCTTGGTGTATCCAACG
GCGTCAGCCGGGCAGGATAGGTGAAGTAGGCCCACCCGCGAGCGGGTGTTCCTTCTTCACTGTCCCTTAT
TCGCACCTGGCGGTGCTCAACGGGAATCCTGCTCTGCGAGGCTGGCCGGCTACCGCCGGCGTAACAGATG
AGGGCAAGCGGATGGCTGATGAAACCAAGCCAACCAGGAAGGGCAGCCCACCTATCAAGGTGTACTGCCT
TCCAGACGAACGAAGAGCGATTGAGGAAAAGGCGGCGGCGGCCGAGAGAGAATATTCAGGCCAGTTATGC
TTTCTGGCCTGTAACAAAGGACATTAAGTAAAGACAGATAAACGTAGACTAAAACGTGGTCGCATCAGGG
TGCTGGCTTTTCAAGTTCCTTAAGAATGGCCTCAATTTTCTCTATACACTCAGTTGGAACACGAGACCTG
TCCAGGTTAAGCACCATTTTATCGCCCTTATACAATACTGTCGCTCCAGGAGCAAACTGATGTCGTGAGC
TTAAACTAGTTCTTGATGCAGATGACGTTTTAAGCACAGAAGTTAAAAGAGTGATAACTTCTTCAGCTTC
AAATATCACCCCAGCTTTTTTCTGCTCATGAAGGTTAGATGCCTGCTGCTTAAGTAATTCCTCTTTATCT
GTAAAGGCTTTTTGAAGTGCATCACCTGACCGGGCAGATAGTTCACCGGGGTGAGAAAAAAGAGCAACAA
CTGATTTAGGCAATTTGGCGGTGTTGATACAGCGGGTAATAATCTTACGTGAAATATTTTCCGCATCAGC
CAGCGCAGAAATATTTCCAGCAAATTCATTCTGCAATCGGCTTGCATAACGCTGACCACGTTCATAAGCA
CTTGTTGGGCGATAATCGTTACCCAATCTGGATAATGCAGCCATCTGCTCATCATCCAGCTCGCCAACCA
GAACACGATAATCACTTTCGGTAAGTGCAGCAGCTTTACGACGGCGACTCCCATCGGCAATTTCTATGAC
ACCAGATACTCTTCGACCGAACGCCGGTGTCTGTTGACCAGTCAGTAGAAAAGAAGGGATGAGATCATCC
AGTGCGTCCTCAGTAAGCAGCTCCTGGTCACGTTCATTACCTGACCATACCCGAGAGGTCTTCTCAACAC
TATCACCCCGGAGCACTTCAAGAGTAAACTTCACATCCCGACCACATACAGGCAAAGTAATGGCATTACC
GCGAGCCATTACTCCTACGCGCGCAATTAACGAATCCACCATCGGGGCAGCTGGTGTCGATAACGAAGTA
TCTTCAACCGGTTGAGTATTGAGCGTATGTTTTGGAATAACAGGCGCACGCTTCATTATCTAATCTCCCA
GCGTGGTTTAATCAGACGATCGAAAATTTCATTGCAGACAGGTTCCCAAATAGAAAGAGCATTTCTCCAG
GCACCAGTTGAAGAGCGTTGATCAATGGCCTGTTCAAAAACAGTTCTCATCCGGATCTGACCTTTACCAA
CTTCATCCGTTTCACGTACAACATTTTTTAGAACCATGCTTCCCCAGGCATCCCGAATTTGCTCCTCCAT
CCACGGGGACTGAGAGCCATTACTATTGCTGTATTTGGTAAGCAAAATACGTACATCAGGCTCGAACCCT
TTAAGATCAACGTTCTTGAGCAGATCACGAAGCATATCGAAAAACTGCAGTGCGGAGGTGTAGTCAAACA
ACTCAGCAGGCGTGGGAACAATCAGCACATCAGCAGCACATACGACATTAATCGTGCCGATACCCAGGTT
AGGCGCGCTGTCAATAACTATGACATCATAGTCATGAGCAACAGTTTCAATGGCCAGTCGGAGCATCAGG
TGTGGATCGGTGGGCAGTTTACCTTCATCAAATTTGCCCATTAACTCAGTTTCAATACGGTGCAGAGCCA
GACAGGAAGGAATAATGTCAAGCCCCGGCCAGCAAGTGGGCTTTATTGCATAAGTGACATCGTCCTTTTC
CCCAAGATAGAAAGGCAGGAGAGTGTCTTCTGCATGAATATGAAGATCTGGTACCCATCCGTGATACATT
GAGGCTGTTCCCTGGGGGTCGTTACCTTCCACGAGCAAAACACGTAGCCCCTTCAGAGCCAGATCCTGAG
CAAGATGAACAGAAACTGAGGTTTTGTAAACGCCTCCTTTATGGGCAGCAACCCCGATCACCGGTGGAAA
TACGTCTTCAGCACGTCGCAATCGCGTACCAAACACATCACGCATATGATTAATTTGTTCAATTGTATAA
CCAACACGTTGCTCAACCCGTCCTCGAATTTCCATATCCGGGTGCGGTAGTCGCCCTGCTTTCTCGGCAT
CTCTGATAGCCTGAGAAGAAACCCCAACTAAATCCGCTGCTTCACCTATTCTCCAGCGCCGGGTTATTTT
CCTCGCTTCCGGGCTGTCATCATTAAACTGTGCAATGGCGATAGCCTTCGTCATTTCATGACCAGCGTTT
ATGCACTGGTTAAGTGTTTCCATGAGTTTCATTCTGAACATCCTTTAATCATTGCTTTGCGTTTTTTTAT
TAAATCTTGCAATTTACTGCAAAGCAACAACAAAATCGCAAAGTCATCAAAAAACCGCAAAGTTGTTTAA
AATAAGAGCAACACTACAAAAGGAGATAAGAAGAGCACATACCTCAGTCACTTATTATCACTAGCGCTCG
CCGCAGCCGTGTAACCGAGCATAGCGAGCGAACTGGCGAGGAAGCAAAGAAGAACTGTTCTGTCAGATAG
CTCTTACGCTCAGCGCAAGAAGAAATATCCACCGTGGGAAAAACTCCAGGTAGAGGTACACACGCGGATA
GCCAATTCAGAGTAATAAACTGTGATAATCAACCCTCATCAATGATGACGAACTAACCCCCGATATCAAG
TCACATGACGAAGGGAAAGAGAAGGAAATCAACTGTGACAAACTGCCCTCAAATTTGGCTTCCTTAAAAA
TTACAGTTCAAAAAGTATGAGAAAATCCATGCAGGCTGAAGGAAACAGCAAAACTGTGACAAATTACCCT
CAGTAGGTCAGAACAAATGTGACGAACCACCCTCAAATCTGTGACAGATAACCCTCAGACTATCCTGTCG
TCATGGAAGTGATATCGCGGAAGGAAAATACGATATGAGTCGTCTGGCGGCCTTTCTTTTTCTCAATGTA
TGAGAGGCGCATTGGAGTTCTGCTGTTGATCTCATTAACACAGACCTGCAGGAAGCGGCGGCGGAAGTCA
GGCATACGCTGGTAACTTTGAGGCAGCTGGTAACGCTCTATGATCCAGTCGATTTTCAGAGAGACGATGC
CTGAGCCATCCGGCTTACGATACTGACACAGGGATTCGTATAAACGCATGGCATACGGATTGGTGATTTC
TTTTGTTTCACTAAGCCGAAACTGCGTAAACCGGTTCTGTAACCCGATAAAGAAGGGAATGAGATATGGG
TTGATATGTACACTGTAAAGCCCTCTGGATGGACTGTGCGCACGTTTGATAAACCAAGGAAAAGATTCAT
AGCCTTTTTCATCGCCGGCATCCTCTTCAGGGCGATAAAAAACCACTTCCTTCCCCGCGAAACTCTTCAA
TGCCTGCCGTATATCCTTACTGGCTTCCGCAGAGGTCAATCCGAATATTTCAGCATATTTAGCAACATGG
ATCTCGCAGATACCGTCATGTTCCTGTAGGGTGCCATCAGATTTTCTGATCTGGTCAACGAACAGATACA
GCATACGTTTTTGATCCCGGGAGAGACTATATGCCGCCTCAGTGAGGTCGTTTGACTGGACGATTCGCGG
GCTATTTTTACGTTTCTTGTGATTGATAACCGCTGTTTCCGCCATGACAGATCCATGTGAAGTGTGACAA
GTTTTTAGATTGTCACACTAAATAAAAAAGAGTCAATAAGCAGGGATAACTTTGTGAAAAAACAGCTTCT
TCTGAGGGCAATTTGTCACAGGGTTAAGGGCAATTTGTCACAGACAGGACTGTCATTTGAGGGTGATTTG
TCACACTGAAAGGGCAATTTGTCACAACACCTTCTCTAGAACCAGCATGGATAAAGGCCTACAAGGCGCT
CTAAAAAAGAAGATCTAAAAACTATAAAAAAAATAATTATAAAAATATCCCCGTGGATAAGTGGATAACC
CCAAGGGAAGTTTTTTCAGGCATCGTGTGTAAGCAGAATATATAAGTGCTGTTCCCTGGTGCTTCCTCGC
TCACTCGACCGGGAGGGTTCGAGAAGGGGGGGCACCCCCCTTCGGCGTGCGCGGTCACGCGCACAGGGCG
CAGCCCTGGTTAAAAACAAGGTTTATAAATATTGGTTTAAAAGCAGGTTAAAAGACAGGTTAGCGGTGGC
CGAAAAACGGGCGGAAACCCTTGCAAATGCTGGATTTTCTGCCTGTGGACAGCCCCTCAAATGTCAATAG
GTGCGCCCCTCATCTGTCAGCACTCTGCCCCTCAAGTGTCAAGGATCGCGCCCCTCATCTGTCAGTAGTC
GCGCCCCTCAAGTGTCAATACCGCAGGGCACTTATCCCCAGGCTTGTCCACATCATCTGTGGGAAACTCG
CGTAAAATCAGGCGTTTTCGCCGATTTGCGAGGCTGGCCAGCTCCACGTCGCCGGCCGAAATCGAGCCTG
CCCCTCATCTGTCAACGCCGCGCCGGGTGAGTCGGCCCCTCAAGTGTCAACGTCCGCCCCTCATCTGTCA
GTGAGGGCCAAGTTTTCCGCGAGGTATCCACAACGCCGGCGGCCGGCCGCGGTGTCTCGCACACGGCTTC
GACGGCGTTTCTGGCGCGTTTGCAGGGCCATAGACGGCCGCCAGCCCAGCGGCGAGGGCAACCAGCCGAG
GGCTTCGCCCTGTCGCTCGACTGCGGCGAGCACTACTGGCTGTAAAAGGACAGACCACATCATGGTTCTG
TGTTCATTAGGTTGTTCTGTCCATTGCTGACATAATCCGCTCCACTTCAACGTAACACCGCACGAAGATT
TCTATTGTTCCTGAAGGCATATTCAAATCGTTTTCGTTACCGCTTGCAGGCATCATGACAGAACACTACT
TCCTATAAACGCTACACAGGCTCCTGAGATTAATAATGCGGATCTCTACGATAATGGGAGATTTTCCCGA
CTGTTTCGTTCGCTTCTCAGTGGATAACAGCCAGCTTCTCTGTTTAACAGACAAAAACAGCATATCCACT
CAGTTCCACATTTCCATATAAAGGCCAAGGCATTTATTCTCAGGATAATTGTTTCAGCATCGCAACCGCA
TCAGACTCCGGCATCGCAAACTGCACCCGGTGCCGGGCAGCCACATCCAGCGCAAAAACCTTCGTGTAGA
CTTCCGTTGAACTGATGGACTTATGTCCCATCAGGCTTTGCAGAACTTTCAGCGGTATACCGGCATACAG
CATGTGCATCGCATAGGAATGGCGGAACGTATGTGGTGTGACCGGAACAGAGAACGTCACACCGTCAGCA
GCAGCGGCGGCAACCGCCTCCCCAATCCAGGTCCTGACCGTTCTGTCCGTCACTTCCCAGATCCGCGCTT
TCTCTGTCCTTCCTGTGCGACGGTTACGCCGCTCCATGAGCTTATCGGGTCCACTCGCGAACGCAGAAAG
GCCCACCCGAAGGTGAGCCAGTGTGATTACATTTGCGGCCTAACTGTGGCCAGTCCAGTTACGCTGGAGT
CACTAGTATTTAGGTGACACTATAGAAGCGGCCGCGACAACTTGTCCACGTGGAATTCTAAGCTTAGGAT
CCCAATGTGATGGCTATGCGGCATCAGAGCAGATTGTACTGAGAGTGCACCATATGCGGTGTGAAATACC
GCACAGATGCGTAAGGAGAAAATACCGCATCAGGCGCCATTCGCCATTCAGGCTGCGCAACTGTTGGGAA
GGGCGATCGGTGCGGGCCTCTTCGCTATTACGCCAGCTGGCGAAAGGGGGATGTGCTGCAAGGCGATTAA
GTTGGGTAACGCCAGGGTTTTCCCAGTCACGACGTTGTAAAACGACGGCCAGTGAAGTCGCATGCAAACT
TGGCGTAATCATGGTCATAGCTGTTTCCTGTGTGAAATTGTTATCCGCTCACAATTCCACACAACATACG
AGCCGGAAGCATAAAGTGTAAAGCCTGGGGTGCCTAATGAGTGAGCTAACCCACATTAATTGCGTTGCGC
TCACTGCCCGCTTTCCAGTCGGGAAACCTGTCGTGCCAGCTGCATTAATGAATCGGCCAACGCGCGGGGA
GAGGCGGTTTGCGTATTGGGCGCTCTTCCGCTTCCTCGCTCACTGACTCGCTGCGCTCGGTCGTTCGGCT
GCGGCGAGCGGTATCAGCTCACTCAAAGGCGGTAATACGGTTATCCACAGAATCAGGGGATAACGCAGGA
AAGAACATGTGAGCAAAAGGCCAGCAAAAGGCCAGGAACCGTAAAAAGGCCGCGTTGCTGGCGTTTTTCC
ATAGGCTCCGCCCCCCTGACGAGCATCACAAAAATCGACGCTCAAGTCAGAGGTGGCGAAACCCGACAGG
ACTATAAAGATACCAGGCGTTTCCCCCTGGAAGCTCCCTCGTGCGCTCTCCTGTTCCGACCCTGCCGCTT
ACCGGATACCTGTCCGCCTTTCTCCCTTCGGGAAGCGTGGCGCTTTCTCATAGCTCACGCTGTAGGTATC
TCAGTTCGGTGTAGGTCGTTCGCTCCAAGCTGGGCTGTGTGCACGAACCCCCCGTTCAGCCCGACCGCTG
CGCCTTATCCAGTAACTATCGTCTTGAGTCCAACCCGGTAAGACACGACTTATCGCCACTGGCAGCAGCC
ACTGGTAACAGGATTAGCAGAGCGAGGTATGTAGGCGGTGCTACAGAGTTCTTGAAGTGGTGGCCTAACT
ACGGCTACACTAGAAGAACAGTATTTGGTATCTGCGCTCTGCTGAAGCCAGTTACCTTCGGAAAAAGAGT
TGGTAGCTCTTGATCCGGCAAACAAACCACCGCTGGTAGCGGTGGTTTTTTTGTTTGCAAGCAGCAGATT
ACGCGCAGAAAAAAAGGATCTCAAGAAGATCCTTTGATCTTTTCTACCAGCACAGACGTCGGATTCACCT
TTATGTTGATAAGAAATAAAAGAAAATGCCAATAGGATATCGGCATTTTCTTTTGCGTTTTTATTTGTTA
ACTGTTAATTGTCCTTGTTCAAGGATGCTGTCTTTGACAACAGATGTTTTCTTGCCTTTGATGTTCAGCA
GGAAACTTGGCGCAAACGTTGATTGTTTGTCTGCGTAGAATCCTCTGTTTGTCATATAGCTTGTAATCAC
GACATTGTTTCCTTTCGCTTGAGGTACAGCGAAGTGTGAGTAAGTAAAGGTTACATCGTTAGGATCAAGA
TCCATTTTTAACACAAGGCCAGTTTTGTTCAGCGGCTTGTATGGGCCAGTTAAAGAATTAGAAACATAAC
CAAGCATGTAAATATCGTTAGACGTAATGCCGTCAATCGTCATTTTTGATCCGCGGGAGTCAGTGAACAG
GTACCATTTGCCGTTCATTTTAAAGACGTTCGCGCGTTCAATTTCATCTGTTACTGTGTTAGATGCAATC
AGCGGTTTCATCACTTTTTTCAGTGTGTAATCATCGTTTAGCTCAATCATACCGAGAGCGCCGTTTGCTA
ACTCAGCCGTGCGTTTTTTATCGCTTTGCAGAAGTTTTTGACTTTCTTGACGGAAGAATGATGTGCTTTT
GCCATAGTATGCTTTGTTAAATAAAGATTCTTCGCCTTGGTAGCCATCTTCAGTTCCAGTGTTTGCTTCA
AATACTAAGTATTTGTGGCCTTTATCTTCTACGTAGTGAGGATCTCTCAGCGTATGGTTGTCGCCTGAGC
TGTAGTTGCCTTCATCGATGAACTGCTGTACATTTTGATACGTTTTTCCGTCACCGTCAAAGATTGATTT
ATAATCCTCTACACCGTTGATGTTCAAAGAGCTGTCTGATGCTGATACGTTAACTTGTGCAGTTGTCAGT
GTTTGTTTGCCGTAATGTTTACCGGAGAAATCAGTGTAGAATAAACGGATTTTTCCGTCAGATGTAAATG
TGGCTGAACCTGACCATTCTTGTGTTTGGTCTTTTAGGATAGAATCATTTGCATCGAATTTGTCGCTGTC
TTTAAAGACGCGGCCAGCGTTTTTCCAGCTGTCAATAGAAGTTTCGCCGACTTTTTGATAGAACATGTAA
ATCGATGTGTCATCCGCATTTTTAGGATCTCCGGCTAATGCAAAGACGATGTGGTAGCCGTGATAGTTTG
CGACAGTGCCGTCAGCGTTTTGTAATGGCCAGCTGTCCCAAACGTCCAGGCCTTTTGCAGAAGAGATATT
TTTAATTGTGGACGAATCGAACTCAGGAACTTGATATTTTTCATTTTTTTGCTGTTCAGGGATTTGCAGC
ATATCATGGCGTGTAATATGGGAAATGCCGTATGTTTCCTTATATGGCTTTTGGTTCGTTTCTTTCGCAA
ACGCTTGAGTTGCGCCTCCTGCCAGCAGTGCGGTAGTAAAGGTTAATACTGTTGCTTGTTTTGCAAACTT
TTTGATGTTCATCGTTCATGTCTCCTTTTTTATGTACTGTGTTAGCGGTCTGCTTCTTCCAGCCCTCCTG
TTTGAAGATGGCAAGTTAGTTACGCACAATAAAAAAAGACCTAAAATATGTAAGGGGTGACGCCAAAGTA
TACACTTTGCCCTTTACACATTTTAGGTCTTGCCTGCTTTATCAGTAACAAACCCGCGCGATTTACTTTT
CGACCTCATTCTATTAGACTCTCGTTTGGATTGCAACTGGTCTATTTTCCTCTTTTGTTTGATAGAAAAT
CATAAAAGGATTTGCAGACTACGGGCCTAAAGAACTAAAAAATCTATCTGTTTCTTTTCATTCTCTGTAT
TTTTTATAGTTTCTGTTGCATGGGCATAAAGTTGCCTTTTTAATCACAATTCAGAAAATATCATAATATC
TCATTTCACTAAATAATAGTGAACGGCAGGTATATGTGATGGGTTAAAATGCATCCACCACAGTGGGATC
CGAAGCTTGGAATTCACGTGACTTGAAGTCGCGGCCGCACTGACCCTATAGTGAGTCGTATTAATTTAAA
TCATACCAACATGGTCAAATAAAACGAAAGGCTCAGTCGAAAGACTGGGCCTTTCGTTTTAATCTGATCG
GCACGTAAGAGGTTCCAACTTTCACCATAATGAAATAAGATCACTACCGGGCGTATTTTTTGAGTTATCG
AGATTTTCAGGAGCTAAGGAAGCTAAAATGGAGAAAAAAATCACTGGATATACCACCGTTGATATATCCC
AATGGCATCGTAAAGAACATTTTGAGGCATTTCAGTCAGTTGCTCAATGTACCTATAACCAGACCGTTCA
GCTGGATATTACGGCCTTTTTAAAGACCGTAAAGAAAAATAAGCACAAGTTTTATCCGGCCTTTATTCAC
ATTCTTGCCCGCCTGATGAATGCTCATCCGGAATTTCGTATGGCAATGAAAGACGGTGAGCTGGTGATAT
GGGATAGTGTTCACCCTTGTTACACCGTTTTCCATGAGCAAACTGAAACGTTTTCATCGCTCTGGAGTGA
ATACCACGACGATTTCCGGCAGTTTCTACACATATATTCGCAAGATGTGGCGTGTTACGGTGAAAACCTG
GCCTATTTCCCTAAAGGGTTTATTGAGAATATGTTTTTCGTCTCAGCCAATCCCTGGGTGAGTTTCACCA
GTTTTGATTTAAACGTGGCCAATATGGACAACTTCTTCGCCCCCGTTTTCACCATGGGCAAATATTATAC
GCAAGGCGACAAGGTGCTGATGCCGCTGGCGATTCAGGTTCATCATGCCGTTTGTGATGGCTTCCATGTC
GGCAGAATGCTTAATGAATTACAACAGTACTGCGATGAGTGGCAGGGCGGGGCGTAACCTAGGTGACAGA
AGTTAAAAGCCTCCGGTCGGAGGCTTTTGACTTTCTGCTAGATCGGCCGCATCGAATATAACTTCGTATA
ATGTATGCTATACGAAGTTATTAGCGATGAGCTCGGACTTCCATTGTTCATTCCACGGACAAAAACAGAG
AAAGGAAACGACAGAGGCCAAAAAGCTCGCTTTCAGCACCTGTCGTTTCCTTTCTTTTCAGAGGGTATTT
TAAATAAAAACATTAAGTTATGACGAAGAAGAACGGAAACGCCTTAAACCGGAAAATTTTCATAAATAGC
GAAAACCCGCGAGGTCGCCGCCCCGTAACCTGTCGGATCACCGGAAAGGACCCGTAAAGTGATAATGATT
ATCATCTACATATCACAACGTGCGTGGAGGCCATCAAACCACGTCAAATAATCAATTATGACGCAGGTAT
CGTATTAATTGATCTGCATCAACTTAACGTAAAAGCAACTTCAGACAATACAAATCAGCGACACTGAATA
CGGGGCAACCTCATGTCCGAGCTCGCGAGCTCGTCGACAGCGACACACTTGCATCGGATGCAGCCCGGTT
AACGTGCCGGCACGGCCTGGGTAACCAGGTATTTTGTCCACATAACCGTGCGCAAAATGTTGTGGATAAG
CAGGACACAGCAGCAATCCACAGCAGGCATACAACCGCACACCGAGGTTACTCCGTTCTACAGGTTACGA
CGAATGTCAATACTTGCCCTTGACAGGCATTGATGGAATCGTAGTCTCACGCTGATAGTCTGATCGACAA
TACAAGTGGGACCGTGGTCCCAGACCGATAATCAGACCGACAACACGAGTGGGATCGTGGTCCCAGACTA
ATAATCAGACCGACGATACGAGTGGGACCGTGGTCCCAGACTAATAATCAGACCGACGATACGAGTGGGA
CCGTGGTYCCAGWCTRATWATCAGACCGACGATACGAGTGGGACCGTGGTCCCAGACTAATAATCAGACC
GACGATACGAGTGGGACCGTGGTCCCAGACTAATAATCAGACCGACGATACGAGTGGGACCGTGGTCCCA
GTCTGATTATCAGACCGACGATACAAGTGGAACAGTTATGCCCGGGAATTCCTGCAGGATCGATCCGCTC
GAGAAGCTTTCTAGTGGTACCAACCCAGGCAGGTAGCACAGTGCGCGCCCACTGCCTTACGGATAGCACG
ACGCATCTTCGCCGCAGCGTTGTTCCCACGGGCGATAGCAGCACGCCGCTTCGCATGGCTCTTCACACTG
CGCTGTGCCTGATAGGTGGCGTGGTGCTGAGCACAGCGCCCACCATGAGTAGCCCAGTCCCTACAGTCGA
GACACCGGGTACGCATAGGGCACCC
Features (pLannotate 1.2.2; 33 found; start..end, strand, type, name):
    318..392     -  ncRNA          tRNA: Accession: RF00005 - tRNA
    831..2648    -  CDS            phage φC31 integrase: integrase from phage φC31
   2658..2757    -  protein_bind   phage φC31 attP: attachment site of phage φC31 phage φC31 integrase
   3160..3952    -  CDS            ApmR (fragment): aminoglycoside 3-N-acetyltransferase type IV ; aac(3)IV; confers resistance to apramycin (Paget and Davies, 1996)
   4280..4389    +  oriT           oriT: incP origin of transfer
   4422..4524    +  CDS            traJ (fragment): oriT-recognizing protein; traJ
   4615..5586    -  CDS            sopB: partitioning protein for the bacterial F plasmid; sopB
   5586..6761    -  CDS            sopA: partitioning protein for the bacterial F plasmid; sopA
   7087..7337    -  misc_feature   incC: incC; incompatibility region of the bacterial F plasmid
   7340..8095    -  CDS            repE: replication initiation protein for the bacterial F plasmid; repE
   8186..8405    -  rep_origin     ori2: secondary origin of replication for the bacterial F plasmid; also known as oriS
   8481..9095    -  rep_origin     oriV: origin of replication for the bacterial F plasmid
   9493..9837    -  CDS            resD (fragment): REDF_ECOLI - Also known as D. Protein inferred from homology: Swiss-Prot protein existence level 3. Acts as a repressor of transcription and as a site-specific resolvase that cleaves at the RfsF site. From Escherichia coli (strain K12).
   9862..9889    -  terminator     T7Te terminator: phage T7 early transcription terminator
   9948..9966    +  promoter       SP6 promoter: promoter for bacteriophage SP6 RNA polymerase
  10024..10114   +  misc_feature   bom (fragment): basis of mobility region from pBR322
  10120..10276   -  CDS            lacZα (fragment): LacZα fragment of β-galactosidase; lacZ fragment
  10326..10348   -  protein_bind   lac operator (fragment): The lac repressor binds to the lac operator to inhibit transcription in E. coli. This inhibition can be relieved by adding lactose or isopropyl-β-D-thiogalactopyranoside (IPTG). lac repressor encoded by lacI
  10352..10382   -  promoter       lac promoter: promoter for the E. coli lac operon
  10397..10418   -  protein_bind   CAP binding site: CAP binding activates transcription in the presence of cAMP. E. coli catabolite activator protein
  10431..10523   -  CDS            lacI (fragment): lac repressor; lacI; The lac repressor binds to the lac operator to inhibit transcription in E. coli. This inhibition can be relieved by adding lactose or isopropyl-β-D-thiogalactopyranoside (IPTG).
  10706..11294   -  rep_origin     ori: high-copy-number ColE1/pMB1/pBR322/pUC origin of replication
  11404..12822   -  CDS            sacB: SACB_BACSU - Experimental evidence at protein level: Swiss-Prot protein existence level 1. From Bacillus subtilis (strain 168).
  12823..13268   -  promoter       sacB promoter: sacR; sacB promoter and control region
  13345..13363   -  promoter       T7 promoter: promoter for bacteriophage T7 RNA polymerase
  13386..13431   +  terminator     rrnB T1 terminator: transcription terminator T1 from the E. coli rrnB gene
  13435..13537   +  promoter       cat promoter: promoter of the E. coli cat gene encoding chloramphenicol acetyltransferase
  13538..14194   +  CDS            cat: CAT_ECOLX - Experimental evidence at protein level: Swiss-Prot protein existence level 1. This enzyme is an effector of chloramphenicol resistance in bacteria. From Escherichia coli. This protein is used as a marker in many commonly used cloning vectors, such as pACYC184.
  14215..14242   -  terminator     tonB terminator (fragment): bidirectional E. coli tonB-P14 transcription terminator
  14268..14301   -  protein_bind   loxP: Cre-mediated recombination occurs in the 8-bp core sequence (GCATACAT). Cre recombinase
  14319..14717   +  misc_feature   cos: lambda cos site; allows packaging into phage lambda particles
  14731..14877   -  CDS            yuaZ (fragment): YUAZ_ECO57 - Protein predicted: Swiss-Prot protein existence level 4. From Escherichia coli O157:H7.
  14975..15296   -  misc_feature   sopC (fragment): sopC; centromere-like partitioning region of the bacterial F plasmid
