[The description below was written by a language model from this plasmid's Addgene catalogue record and pLannotate feature annotations shown in this document.]
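Description:
pSmartBAC-S is an empty-backbone, broad-host-range bacterial artificial chromosome shuttle vector derived from Lucigen's pSmartBAC. In E. coli it is maintained at low copy by the F-plasmid replication and partitioning system annotated in the sequence (ori2/oriS, repE, incC, sopA, sopB and sopC), which supports stable carriage of very large inserts. An oriV element is also present; together with the record's note on arabinose induction of copy number, this indicates that copy number can be raised on demand in a suitable host strain. Selection is by chloramphenicol (cat gene under its own promoter) and/or apramycin.

The "S" modification is a synthesized cassette of about 4.8 kb, blunt-ligated into the ApaI site of the parent vector. It carries the phage φC31 integrase gene, its attP attachment site and the aac(3)IV apramycin-resistance gene. The feature table also shows an incP oriT with a traJ fragment, which permits conjugal transfer from E. coli. Once in a recipient that carries a compatible attB site, φC31 integrase can insert the BAC into the chromosome, with apramycin used to select for it.

The 15,565 nt sequenced record is larger than the stated backbone plus cassette. Between the flanking SP6 and T7 promoters it contains a region with a sacB counter-selection gene and its promoter, a pUC-type ori and a lacZα/lac promoter fragment. This looks like a replaceable stuffer at the cloning site, although the record does not say so explicitly. Transcription terminators (T7Te, rrnB T1, tonB) insulate this region, and a loxP site and a lambda cos site are also annotated. The associated publication points to use in building large-insert metagenomic libraries for functional screening in heterologous hosts.
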