Addgene plasmid #107268: pSmartBAC-S
Purpose: (Empty Backbone) Broad host range bacterial artificial chromosome vector
Depositing lab: Ron Godiska & Mark Liles. Depositing organization: Lucigen Corporation. Publication: Chloramphenicol Derivatives with Antibacterial Activity Identified by Functional Metagenomics. Nasrin S, Ganji S, Kakirde KS, Jacob MR, Wang M, Ravu RR, Cobine PA, Khan IA, Wu CC, Mead DA, Li XC, Liles MR. J Nat Prod. 2018 Jun 22;81(6):1321-1332. doi: 10.1021/acs.jnatprod.7b00903. Epub 2018 Jun 13. PubMed 29897754.
Backbone
  Vector backbone: pSmartBAC (EU101022.1)
  Backbone manufacturer: Lucigen Corporation
  Backbone size (bp): 7648
  Modifications to backbone: We first restriction digested pSmartBAC (EU101022.1) with ApaI, end-repaired the DNA to make it blunt and dephosphorylated the digested pSmartBAC vector ends. A synthesized and blunt-ended gene cassette that contained the ɸC31 integrase (int), attachment site (attP) and aac3(IV) that encodes for apramycin-resistance (4,793bp) was ligated to the linearized pSmartBAC-S and apramycin-resistant transformants in E. coli 10G were selected.
  Vector type: Bacterial Expression
Growth in bacteria
  Bacterial resistance: Chloramphenicol, 25 μg/mL
  Growth temperature: 37°C
  Growth strain: DH5alpha
  Growth instructions: Arabinose induction of copy number
  Copy number: Low Copy
Gene/Insert
  Cloning method: Restriction Enzyme
  Sequencing primers: 5′ M13F; 3′ M13R
Resource information
  A portion of this plasmid was derived from a plasmid made by: The gene cassette was synthesized by Dr. ChengCang Wu, formerly of Lucigen. More information if needed could be obtained directly from him at
Terms and licenses: Academic/Nonprofit Terms; Industry Terms: Not Available to Industry
Depositor comments: Also carries apramycin resistance cassette. Selection for chloramphenicol and/or apramycin resistance will maintain the plasmid.
How to cite: pSmartBAC-S was a gift from Ron Godiska & Mark Liles (Addgene plasmid # 107268 ; http://n2t.net/addgene:107268 ; RRID:Addgene_107268)
